Addgene plasmid #128888: pMV42
Purpose: Position 4 module- mCherry-STOP
Depositing lab: Gilles Charvin. Depositing organization: Institut de Genetique et de Biologie Moleculaire et Cellulaire (IGBMC). Publication: COSPLAY: An expandable toolbox for combinatorial and swift generation of expression plasmids in yeast. Goulev Y, Matifas A, Heyer V, Reina-San-Martin B, Charvin G. PLoS One. 2019 Aug 28;14(8):e0220694. doi: 10.1371/journal.pone.0220694. eCollection 2019. PubMed 31461461.
Backbone
  Vector backbone: pUC57BsaI
  Backbone size w/o insert (bp): 2724
  Total vector size (bp): 3449
  Modifications to backbone: Insertion of CGCA-mCherry-STOP-CAGG by MEGAWHOP
  Vector type: Yeast Expression, Synthetic Biology
Growth in bacteria
  Bacterial resistance: Ampicillin, 100 μg/mL
  Growth temperature: 37°C
  Growth strain: DH5alpha
  Copy number: Unknown
Gene/Insert
  Gene/Insert name: mCherry+STOP
  Species: Synthetic
  Insert size (bp): 725
Terms and licenses: Academic/Nonprofit Terms; Industry Terms: Not Available to Industry
Depositor comments: Please visit https://www.biorxiv.org/content/10.1101/630277v1 for BioRxiv preprint.
How to cite: pMV42 was a gift from Gilles Charvin (Addgene plasmid # 128888 ; http://n2t.net/addgene:128888 ; RRID:Addgene_128888)
