[The description below was written by a language model from this plasmid's Addgene catalogue record and pLannotate feature annotations shown in this document.]
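Description:
pMV42 is a small part-donor plasmid of about 3.45 kb from the COSPLAY toolbox, a modular system for combinatorial assembly of yeast expression plasmids. It is built on pUC57BsaI, a pUC57-type cloning backbone, and is maintained in E. coli through the high-copy ColE1/pUC origin with ampicillin selection from the β-lactamase gene and its own promoter. The feature table also shows typical pUC remnants: a lacZα fragment, the lac promoter, operator and CAP binding site, and short fragments of lacI, rop and the pBR322 bom region. No yeast origin, yeast selectable marker, yeast promoter or terminator is annotated. Although it is catalogued under yeast expression, the plasmid therefore serves as a storage vector for one module rather than as a yeast expression vector in its own right.

The payload is a synthetic insert of roughly 725 bp encoding mCherry, a rapidly maturing monomeric red fluorescent protein derived from Discosoma, followed by a stop codon. It was introduced into the backbone by MEGAWHOP whole-plasmid cloning and sits within the disrupted lacZα region, in the opposite orientation to the lac promoter. The coding sequence is flanked by defined four-nucleotide junctions that designate it as a "position 4" module. The backbone name suggests these junctions are exposed as overhangs by BsaI digestion for Golden Gate-style ordered assembly, though the record does not describe the mechanism. Because it carries its own stop codon, this module is suited to closing an open reading frame, most plausibly as a C-terminal red fluorescent tag fused to upstream modules. The promoter and terminator would be supplied by other modules in the assembled yeast plasmid.
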