Features (pLannotate 1.2.2; 11 found; start..end, strand, type, name):
     19..176     -  CDS            lacZα (fragment): LacZα fragment of β-galactosidase; lacZ fragment
    230..937     +  CDS            mCherry: mCherry is a basic (constitutively fluorescent) red fluorescent protein published in 2004, derived from Discosoma sp.. It is reported to be a very rapidly-maturing monomer with low acid sensitivity.
   1030..1046    -  protein_bind   lac operator: The lac repressor binds to the lac operator to inhibit transcription in E. coli. This inhibition can be relieved by adding lactose or isopropyl-β-D-thiogalactopyranoside (IPTG). lac repressor encoded by lacI
   1054..1084    -  promoter       lac promoter: promoter for the E. coli lac operon
   1099..1120    -  protein_bind   CAP binding site: CAP binding activates transcription in the presence of cAMP. E. coli catabolite activator protein
   1133..1225    -  CDS            lacI (fragment): lac repressor; lacI; The lac repressor binds to the lac operator to inhibit transcription in E. coli. This inhibition can be relieved by adding lactose or isopropyl-β-D-thiogalactopyranoside (IPTG).
   1408..1996    -  rep_origin     ori: high-copy-number ColE1/pMB1/pBR322/pUC origin of replication
   2167..3027    -  CDS            AmpR: β-lactamase; bla; confers resistance to ampicillin, carbenicillin, and related antibiotics
   3028..3132    -  promoter       AmpR promoter: bla
   3227..3262    +  CDS            rop (fragment): Rop protein, which maintains plasmids at low copy number; rop
   3364..13      +  misc_feature   bom (fragment) (across the origin): basis of mobility region from pBR322
>Addgene plasmid #128888 | pMV42 | addgene full sequence | sequence record 271759 | Addgene NGS Result
ATACCGCATCAGGCGCCATTCGCCATTCAGGCTGCGCAACTGTTGGGAAGGGCGATCGGTGCGGGCCTCT
TCGCTATTACGCCAGCTGGCGAAAGGGGGATGTGCTGCAAGGCGATTAAGTTGGGTAACGCCAGGGTTTT
CCCAGTCACGACGTTGTAAAACGACGGCCAGTGAATTCGAGCTCGGTACCTCGCGAATGCATCTAGATAT
CGGATCCCGGTCTCGCGCAATGGTGAGCAAGGGCGAGGAGGATAACATGGCCATCATCAAGGAGTTCATG
CGCTTCAAGGTGCACATGGAGGGCTCCGTGAACGGCCACGAGTTCGAGATCGAGGGCGAGGGCGAGGGCC
GCCCCTACGAGGGCACCCAGACCGCCAAGCTGAAGGTGACCAAGGGTGGCCCCCTGCCCTTCGCCTGGGA
CATCCTGTCCCCTCAGTTCATGTACGGCTCCAAGGCCTACGTGAAGCACCCCGCCGACATCCCCGACTAC
TTGAAGCTGTCCTTCCCCGAGGGCTTCAAGTGGGAGCGCGTGATGAACTTCGAGGACGGCGGCGTGGTGA
CCGTGACCCAGGACTCCTCCCTGCAGGACGGCGAGTTCATCTACAAGGTGAAGCTGCGCGGCACCAACTT
CCCCTCCGACGGCCCCGTAATGCAGAAGAAGACCATGGGCTGGGAGGCCTCCTCCGAGCGGATGTACCCC
GAGGACGGCGCCCTGAAGGGCGAGATCAAGCAGAGGCTGAAGCTGAAGGACGGCGGCCACTACGACGCTG
AGGTCAAGACCACCTACAAGGCCAAGAAGCCCGTGCAGCTGCCCGGCGCCTACAACGTCAACATCAAGTT
GGACATCACCTCCCACAACGAGGACTACACCATCGTGGAACAGTACGAACGCGCCGAGGGCCGCCACTCC
ACCGGCGGCATGGACGAGCTGTACAAGGGAGGTTGACAGGAGAGACCGGGGCCCGTCGACTGCAGAGGCC
TGCATGCAAGCTTGGCGTAATCATGGTCATAGCTGTTTCCTGTGTGAAATTGTTATCCGCTCACAATTCC
ACACAACATACGAGCCGGAAGCATAAAGTGTAAAGCCTGGGGTGCCTAATGAGTGAGCTAACTCACATTA
ATTGCGTTGCGCTCACTGCCCGCTTTCCAGTCGGGAAACCTGTCGTGCCAGCTGCATTAATGAATCGGCC
AACGCGCGGGGAGAGGCGGTTTGCGTATTGGGCGCTCTTCCGCTTCCTCGCTCACTGACTCGCTGCGCTC
GGTCGTTCGGCTGCGGCGAGCGGTATCAGCTCACTCAAAGGCGGTAATACGGTTATCCACAGAATCAGGG
GATAACGCAGGAAAGAACATGTGAGCAAAAGGCCAGCAAAAGGCCAGGAACCGTAAAAAGGCCGCGTTGC
TGGCGTTTTTCCATAGGCTCCGCCCCCCTGACGAGCATCACAAAAATCGACGCTCAAGTCAGAGGTGGCG
AAACCCGACAGGACTATAAAGATACCAGGCGTTTCCCCCTGGAAGCTCCCTCGTGCGCTCTCCTGTTCCG
ACCCTGCCGCTTACCGGATACCTGTCCGCCTTTCTCCCTTCGGGAAGCGTGGCGCTTTCTCATAGCTCAC
GCTGTAGGTATCTCAGTTCGGTGTAGGTCGTTCGCTCCAAGCTGGGCTGTGTGCACGAACCCCCCGTTCA
GCCCGACCGCTGCGCCTTATCCGGTAACTATCGTCTTGAGTCCAACCCGGTAAGACACGACTTATCGCCA
CTGGCAGCAGCCACTGGTAACAGGATTAGCAGAGCGAGGTATGTAGGCGGTGCTACAGAGTTCTTGAAGT
GGTGGCCTAACTACGGCTACACTAGAAGAACAGTATTTGGTATCTGCGCTCTGCTGAAGCCAGTTACCTT
CGGAAAAAGAGTTGGTAGCTCTTGATCCGGCAAACAAACCACCGCTGGTAGCGGTGGTTTTTTTGTTTGC
AAGCAGCAGATTACGCGCAGAAAAAAAGGATCTCAAGAAGATCCTTTGATCTTTTCTACGGGGTCTGACG
CTCAGTGGAACGAAAACTCACGTTAAGGGATTTTGGTCATGAGATTATCAAAAAGGATCTTCACCTAGAT
CCTTTTAAATTAAAAATGAAGTTTTAAATCAATCTAAAGTATATATGAGTAAACTTGGTCTGACAGTTAC
CAATGCTTAATCAGTGAGGCACCTATCTCAGCGATCTGTCTATTTCGTTCATCCATAGTTGCCTGACTCC
CCGTCGTGTAGATAACTACGATACGGGAGGGCTTACCATCTGGCCCCAGTGCTGCAATGATACCGCGAGA
TCCACGCTCACCGGCTCCAGATTTATCAGCAATAAACCAGCCAGCCGGAAGGGCCGAGCGCAGAAGTGGT
CCTGCAACTTTATCCGCCTCCATCCAGTCTATTAATTGTTGCCGGGAAGCTAGAGTAAGTAGTTCGCCAG
TTAATAGTTTGCGCAACGTTGTTGCCATTGCTACAGGCATCGTGGTGTCACGCTCGTCGTTTGGTATGGC
TTCATTCAGCTCCGGTTCCCAACGATCAAGGCGAGTTACATGATCCCCCATGTTGTGCAAAAAAGCGGTT
AGCTCCTTCGGTCCTCCGATCGTTGTCAGAAGTAAGTTGGCCGCAGTGTTATCACTCATGGTTATGGCAG
CACTGCATAATTCTCTTACTGTCATGCCATCCGTAAGATGCTTTTCTGTGACTGGTGAGTACTCAACCAA
GTCATTCTGAGAATAGTGTATGCGGCGACCGAGTTGCTCTTGCCCGGCGTCAATACGGGATAATACCGCG
CCACATAGCAGAACTTTAAAAGTGCTCATCATTGGAAAACGTTCTTCGGGGCGAAAACTCTCAAGGATCT
TACCGCTGTTGAGATCCAGTTCGATGTAACCCACTCGTGCACCCAACTGATCTTCAGCATCTTTTACTTT
CACCAGCGTTTCTGGGTGAGCAAAAACAGGAAGGCAAAATGCCGCAAAAAAGGGAATAAGGGCGACACGG
AAATGTTGAATACTCATACTCTTCCTTTTTCAATATTATTGAAGCATTTATCAGGGTTATTGTCTCATGA
GCGGATACATATTTGAATGTATTTAGAAAAATAAACAAATAGGGGTTCCGCGCACATTTCCCCGAAAAGT
GCCACCTGACGTCTAAGAAACCATTATTATCATGACATTAACCTATAAAAATAGGCGTATCACGAGGCCC
TTTCGTCTCGCGCGTTTCGGTGATGACGGTGAAAACCTCTGACACATGCAGCTCCCGGAGACGGTCACAG
CTTGTCTGTAAGCGGATGCCGGGAGCAGACAAGCCCGTCAGGGCGCGTCAGCGGGTGTTGGCGGGTGTCG
GGGCTGGCTTAACTATGCGGCATCAGAGCAGATTGTACTGAGAGTGCACCATATGCGGTGTGAAATACCG
CACAGATGCGTAAGGAGAAA
